Addgene plasmid #169732: Equalizer-L plasmid
Purpose: Equalizer variant plasmid with low eGFP output levels but the best gene dosage compensation capability.
Depositing lab: Francois St-Pierre. Depositing organization: Baylor College of Medicine. Publication: A synthetic circuit for buffering gene dosage variation between individual mammalian cells. Yang J, Lee J, Land MA, Lai S, Igoshin OA, St-Pierre F. Nat Commun. 2021 Jul 5;12(1):4132. doi: 10.1038/s41467-021-23889-0. PubMed 34226556.
Backbone
  Vector backbone: pcDNA5/FRT
  Backbone manufacturer: Invitrogen
  Backbone size w/o insert (bp): 6104
  Total vector size (bp): 8000
  Modifications to backbone: TetO2 site and rabbit beta-globin intron II (bGlob intron) are added to the 5' UTR. Woodchuck hepatitis virus post-transcriptional regulatory element (WPRE) is added to the 3' UTR.
  Vector type: Mammalian Expression, Synthetic Biology
  Selectable markers: Hygromycin
Growth in bacteria
  Bacterial resistance: Ampicillin, 100 μg/mL
  Growth temperature: 37°C
  Growth strain: DH5alpha
  Copy number: High Copy
Gene/Insert
  Gene/Insert name: miR(FF4) target-tetR-P2A-eGFP-miR(FF4) target-miR(FF4)
  Species: Synthetic
  Insert size (bp): 1896
  Promoter: pCMV-tetO2
  Cloning method: Gibson Cloning
  Sequencing primers: 5′ cgcaaatgggcggtaggcgtg; 3′ tagaaggcacagtcgagg
Terms and licenses: Academic/Nonprofit Terms; Industry Terms: Not Available to Industry
Depositor comments: Note that although the plasmid encodes a hygromycin resistance gene, it is not expressed from the plasmid. It is only expressed after Flp recombinase-mediated chromosomal integration of the plasmid.
How to cite: Equalizer-L plasmid was a gift from Francois St-Pierre (Addgene plasmid # 169732 ; http://n2t.net/addgene:169732 ; RRID:Addgene_169732)
