[The description below was written by a language model from this plasmid's Addgene catalogue record and pLannotate feature annotations shown in this document.]
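Description:
Equalizer-L plasmid is an 8 kb mammalian expression and synthetic-biology construct built on the pcDNA5/FRT backbone. It is propagated in E. coli through a high-copy ColE1/pUC-type origin with ampicillin resistance (AmpR). The backbone also carries an FRT site directly upstream of a promoterless hygromycin resistance gene with an SV40 poly(A) signal. As the depositor notes, hygromycin resistance is not expressed from the free plasmid and appears only after Flp recombinase-mediated integration into a chromosomal FRT site, so the plasmid can be used transiently or to make site-specific stable lines.

The payload is a single transcription unit driven by a CMV enhancer/promoter carrying two tet operator sites (pCMV-tetO2). A rabbit β-globin intron II sits in the 5' UTR, and a WPRE and bGH poly(A) signal sit at the 3' end. The transcript encodes TetR joined to eGFP by a P2A peptide, so repressor and reporter are made in a fixed ratio. The automated annotation labels the TetR region as an rtTA3 fragment, reflecting sequence similarity, and detects a short SV40 NLS fragment following it. The coding region is flanked by miR(FF4) target sites, and a synthetic miR(FF4) embedded in a miR-30a scaffold lies downstream of eGFP.

Two regulatory loops act on the same message. TetR represses its own promoter, giving transcriptional negative feedback, while the co-transcribed microRNA targets the mRNA, an incoherent feedforward arrangement. Together they buffer eGFP output against differences in plasmid copy number between individual cells. According to the record, this variant gives low eGFP levels but the best gene dosage compensation among the Equalizer variants.
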