Features (pLannotate 1.2.2; 28 found; start..end, strand, type, name):
     28..80      -  misc_feature   bom (fragment): basis of mobility region from pBR322
    235..614     +  enhancer       CMV enhancer: human cytomegalovirus immediate early enhancer
    615..813     +  promoter       CMV promoter: human cytomegalovirus (CMV) immediate early promoter
    812..833     +  promoter       PLtetO-1 promoter (fragment): modified phage lambda PL promoter with tet operator sites (Lutz and Bujard, 1997)
    839..858     +  promoter       tight TRE promoter (fragment): Tet-responsive promoter PTight, consisting of seven tet operator sequences followed by the minimal CMV promoter
    925..949     +  misc_feature   MCS (fragment): pUC18/19 multiple cloning site
    950..1010    +  promoter       SV40 promoter (fragment): SV40 early promoter
   1041..1613    +  intron         β-globin intron: intron from rabbit β-globin gene
   1658..2278    +  CDS            rtTA3 (fragment): reverse tetracycline transactivator 3 activates expression from Tet-responsive promoters in the presence of doxycycline
   2277..2295    +  CDS            SV40 NLS (fragment): nuclear localization signal of SV40 (simian virus 40) large T antigen
   2394..3110    +  CDS            EGFP: EGFP is a basic (constitutively fluorescent) green fluorescent protein published in 1996, derived from Aequorea victoria. It is reported to be a rapidly-maturing weak dimer with moderate acid sensitivity.
   3181..3272    +  ncRNA          5' miR-30a: sequence upstream of the 71-nt precursor of the human miR-30a microRNA (Zeng et al., 2002) miRNA
   3377..3489    +  ncRNA          3' miR-30a: sequence downstream of the 71-nt precursor of the human miR-30a microRNA (Zeng et al., 2002) miRNA
   3526..3914    +  misc_feature   WPRE: woodchuck hepatitis virus posttranscriptional regulatory element
   3958..4182    +  polyA_signal   bGH poly(A) signal: bovine growth hormone polyadenylation signal
   4186..4207    +  promoter       SV40 promoter (fragment): SV40 enhancer and early promoter
   4228..4461    +  rep_origin     f1 ori (fragment) (sequence partly withheld): f1 bacteriophage origin of replication; arrow indicates direction of (+) strand synthesis
   4466..4513    +  protein_bind   FRT: FLP-mediated recombination occurs in the 8-bp core sequence TCTAGAAA (Turan and Bode, 2011). FLP recombinase from the Saccharomyces cerevisiae 2μ plasmid
   4521..5543    +  CDS            HygR: aminoglycoside phosphotransferase from E. coli; aph(4)-Ia; confers resistance to hygromycin
   5553..5678    +  CDS            ble (fragment): BLE_KLEPN - Experimental evidence at protein level: Swiss-Prot protein existence level 1. Binding protein with a strong affinity to the bleomycin family of antibiotics. Binds to CL990; an antimitotic-antibiotic compound. From Klebsiella pneumoniae.
   5673..5794    +  polyA_signal   SV40 poly(A) signal: SV40 polyadenylation signal
   5867..5883    -  protein_bind   lac operator: The lac repressor binds to the lac operator to inhibit transcription in E. coli. This inhibition can be relieved by adding lactose or isopropyl-β-D-thiogalactopyranoside (IPTG). lac repressor encoded by lacI
   5891..5921    -  promoter       lac promoter: promoter for the E. coli lac operon
   5936..5957    -  protein_bind   CAP binding site: CAP binding activates transcription in the presence of cAMP. E. coli catabolite activator protein
   5970..6062    -  CDS            lacI (fragment): lac repressor; lacI; The lac repressor binds to the lac operator to inhibit transcription in E. coli. This inhibition can be relieved by adding lactose or isopropyl-β-D-thiogalactopyranoside (IPTG).
   6245..6833    -  rep_origin     ori: high-copy-number ColE1/pMB1/pBR322/pUC origin of replication
   7004..7864    -  CDS            AmpR: β-lactamase; bla; confers resistance to ampicillin, carbenicillin, and related antibiotics
   7865..7969    -  promoter       AmpR promoter: bla
>Addgene plasmid #169732 | Equalizer-L plasmid | addgene full sequence | sequence record 334139 | Addgene NGS Result
GACGGATCGGGAGATCTCCCGATCCCCTATGGTGCACTCTCAGTACAATCTACTCTGATGCCGCATAGTT
AAGCCAGTATCTGCTCCCTGCTTGTGTGTTGGAGGTCGCTGAGTAGTGCGCGAGCAAAATTTAAGCTACA
ACAAGGCAAGGCTTGACCGACAATTGCATGAAGAATCTGCTTAGGGTTAGGCGTTTTGCGCTGCTTCGCG
ATGTACGGGCCAGATATACGCGTTGACATTGATTATTGACTAGTTATTAATAGTAATCAATTACGGGGTC
ATTAGTTCATAGCCCATATATGGAGTTCCGCGTTACATAACTTACGGTAAATGGCCCGCCTGGCTGACCG
CCCAACGACCCCCGCCCATTGACGTCAATAATGACGTATGTTCCCATAGTAACGCCAATAGGGACTTTCC
ATTGACGTCAATGGGTGGAGTATTTACGGTAAACTGCCCACTTGGCAGTACATCAAGTGTATCATATGCC
AAGTACGCCCCCTATTGACGTCAATGACGGTAAATGGCCCGCCTGGCATTATGCCCAGTACATGACCTTA
TGGGACTTTCCTACTTGGCAGTACATCTACGTATTAGTCATCGCTATTACCATGGTGATGCGGTTTTGGC
AGTACATCAATGGGCGTGGATAGCGGTTTGACTCACGGGGATTTCCAAGTCTCCACCCCATTGACGTCAA
TGGGAGTTTGTTTTGGCACCAAAATCAACGGGACTTTCCAAAATGTCGTAACAACTCCGCCCCATTGACG
CAAATGGGCGGTAGGCGTGTACGGTGGGAGGTCTATATAAGCATCCCTATCAGTGATAGAGATCAGATCT
CCCTATCAGTGATAGAGAGCTGTTTTGACCTCCATAGAAGACACCGGGACCGATCCAGCCTCCGGACTCT
AGCGTTTAAACTTAAGCTGGGTACCCGGGGATCCTCTAGGGCCTCTGAGCTATTCCAGAAGTAGTGAAGA
GGCTTTTTTGGAGGCCTAGGCTTTTGCAAAAAGCTCCGGATCGATCCTGAGAACTTCAGGGTGAGTTTGG
GGACCCTTGATTGTTCTTTCTTTTTCGCTATTGTAAAATTCATGTTATATGGAGGGGGCAAAGTTTTCAG
GGTGTTGTTTAGAATGGGAAGATGTCCCTTGTATCACCATGGACCCTCATGATAATTTTGTTTCTTTCAC
TTTCTACTCTGTTGACAACCATTGTCTCCTCTTATTTTCTTTTCATTTTCTGTAACTTTTTCGTTAAACT
TTAGCTTGCATTTGTAACGAATTTTTAAATTCACTTTTGTTTATTTGTCAGATTGTAAGTACTTTCTCTA
ATCACTTTTTTTTCAAGGCAATCAGGGTATATTATATTGTACTTCAGCACAGTTTTAGAGAACAATTGTT
ATAATTAAATGATAAGGTAGAATATTTCTGCATATAAATTCTGGCTGGCGTGGAAATATTCTTATTGGTA
GAAACAACTACATCCTGGTCATCATCCTGCCTTTCTCTTTATGGTTACAATGATATACACTGTTTGAGAT
GAGGATAAAATACTCTGAGTCCAAACCGGGCCCCTCTGCTAACCATGTTCATGCCTTCTTCTTTTTCCTA
CAGGTCCTGCACCGCTTGAAGTCTTTAATTAAAGGCGCCACCATGGAGTCTAGACTGGACAAGAGCAAAG
TCATAAACTCTGCTCTGGAATTACTCAATGAAGTCGGTATCGAAGGCCTGACGACAAGGAAACTCGCTCA
AAAGCTGGGAGTTGAGCAGCCTACCCTGTACTGGCACGTGAAGAACAAGCGGGCCCTGCTCGATGCCCTG
GCAATCGAGATGCTGGACAGGCATCATACCCACTTCTGCCCCCTGGAAGGCGAGTCATGGCAAGACTTTC
TGCGGAACAACGCCAAGTCATTCCGCTGTGCTCTCCTCTCACATCGCGACGGGGCTAAAGTGCATCTCGG
CACCCGCCCAACAGAGAAACAGTACGAAACCCTGGAAAATCAGCTCGCGTTCCTGTGTCAGCAAGGCTTC
TCCCTGGAGAACGCACTGTACGCTCTGTCCGCCGTGGGCCACTTTACACTGGGCTGCGTATTGGAGGATC
AGGAGCATCAAGTAGCAAAAGAGGAAAGAGAGACACCTACCACCGATTCTATGCCCCCACTTCTGAGACA
AGCAATTGAGCTGTTCGACCATCAGGGAGCCGAACCTGCCTTCCTTTTCGGCCTGGAACTAATCATATGT
GGCCTGGAGAAACAGCTAAAGTGCGAAAGCGGCGGGCCAAAAAAGAAGAGAAAGGGTGACGGTGCTGGTT
TAATTAACATGGGAAGCGGAGCTACTAACTTCAGCCTGCTGAAGCAGGCTGGAGACGTGGAGGAGAACCC
TGGACCTGCTAGCATGGTGAGCAAGGGCGAGGAGCTGTTCACCGGGGTGGTGCCCATCCTGGTCGAGCTG
GACGGCGACGTAAACGGCCACAAGTTCAGCGTGTCCGGCGAGGGCGAGGGCGATGCCACCTACGGCAAGC
TGACCCTGAAGTTCATCTGCACCACCGGCAAGCTGCCCGTGCCCTGGCCCACCCTCGTGACCACCCTGAC
CTACGGCGTGCAGTGCTTCAGCCGCTACCCCGACCACATGAAGCAGCACGACTTCTTCAAGTCCGCCATG
CCCGAAGGCTACGTCCAGGAGCGCACCATCTTCTTCAAGGACGACGGCAACTACAAGACCCGCGCCGAGG
TGAAGTTCGAGGGCGACACCCTGGTGAACCGCATCGAGCTGAAGGGCATCGACTTCAAGGAGGACGGCAA
CATCCTGGGGCACAAGCTGGAGTACAACTACAACAGCCACAACGTCTATATCATGGCCGACAAGCAGAAG
AACGGCATCAAGGTGAACTTCAAGATCCGCCACAACATCGAGGACGGCAGCGTGCAGCTCGCCGACCACT
ACCAGCAGAACACCCCCATCGGCGACGGCCCCGTGCTGCTGCCCGACAACCACTACCTGAGCACCCAGTC
CGCCCTGAGCAAAGACCCCAACGAGAAGCGCGATCACATGGTCCTGCTGGAGTTCGTGACCGCCGCCGGG
ATCACTCTCGGCATGGACGAGCTGTACAAGTAGCCGCTTGAAGTCTTTAATTAAAAAGCTTGTGAGTATG
TGCTCGCTTCGGCAGCACATATACTATGTCGAATGAGGCTTCAGTACTTTACAGAATCGTTGCCTGCACA
TCTTGGAAACACTTGCTGGGATTACTTCTTCAGGTTAACCCAACAGAAGGCTCGAGTGCTGTTGACAGTG
AGCGCCGCTTGAAGTCTTTAATTAAATAGTGAAGCCACAGATGTATTTAATTAAAGACTTCAAGCGGTGC
CTACTGCCTCGGAGAATTCAAGGGGCTACTTTAGGAGCAATTATCTTGTTTACTAAAACTGAATACCTTG
CTATCTCTTTGATACATTTTTACAAAGCTGAATTAAAATGGTATAAATTAAATCACTTTTTTCAATTGTT
TCCTTTTTTTTCCTCAGGCGGCCGCAATCAACCTCTGGATTACAAAATTTGTGAAAGATTGACTGGTATT
CTTAACTATGTTGCTCCTTTTACGCTATGTGGATACGCTGCTTTAATGCCTTTGTATCATGCTATTGCTT
CCCGTATGGCTTTCATTTTCTCCTCCTTGTATAAATCCTGGTTGCTGTCTCTTTATGAGGAGTTGTGGCC
CGTTGTCAGGCAACGTGGCGTGGTGTGCACTGTGTTTGCTGACGCAACCCCCACTGGTTGGGGCATTGCC
ACCACCTGTCAGCTCCTTTCCGGGACTTTCGCTTTCCCCCTCCCTATTGCCACGGCGGAACTCATCGCCG
CCTGCCTTGCCCGCTGCTGGACAGGGGCTCGGCTGTTGGGCACTGACAATTCCGTGGTGTTGTCCTCGAG
TCTAGAGGGCCCGTTTAAACCCGCTGATCAGCCTCGACTGTGCCTTCTAGTTGCCAGCCATCTGTTGTTT
GCCCCTCCCCCGTGCCTTCCTTGACCCTGGAAGGTGCCACTCCCACTGTCCTTTCCTAATAAAATGAGGA
AATTGCATCGCATTGTCTGAGTAGGTGTCATTCTATTCTGGGGGGTGGGGTGGGGCAGGACAGCAAGGGG
GAGGATTGGGAAGACAATAGCAGGCATGCTGGGGATGCGGTGGGCTCTATGGCTTCTGAGGCGGAAAGAA
CCAGCTGGGGCTCTAGGGGGTATCCCC
[124 nt withheld, positions 4228-4351]
C
[91 nt withheld, positions 4353-4443]
AGGGTGATGGTTCACGTACCTAGAAGTTCCTATTCCGAAGTTCCTATTCTCTAGAAAGTATAGGAACTTC
CTTGGCCAAAAAGCCTGAACTCACCGCGACGTCTGTCGAGAAGTTTCTGATCGAAAAGTTCGACAGCGTC
TCCGACCTGATGCAGCTCTCGGAGGGCGAAGAATCTCGTGCTTTCAGCTTCGATGTAGGAGGGCGTGGAT
ATGTCCTGCGGGTAAATAGCTGCGCCGATGGTTTCTACAAAGATCGTTATGTTTATCGGCACTTTGCATC
GGCCGCGCTCCCGATTCCGGAAGTGCTTGACATTGGGGAATTCAGCGAGAGCCTGACCTATTGCATCTCC
CGCCGTGCACAGGGTGTCACGTTGCAAGACCTGCCTGAAACCGAACTGCCCGCTGTTCTGCAGCCGGTCG
CGGAGGCCATGGATGCGATCGCTGCGGCCGATCTTAGCCAGACGAGCGGGTTCGGCCCATTCGGACCGCA
AGGAATCGGTCAATACACTACATGGCGTGATTTCATATGCGCGATTGCTGATCCCCATGTGTATCACTGG
CAAACTGTGATGGACGACACCGTCAGTGCGTCCGTCGCGCAGGCTCTCGATGAGCTGATGCTTTGGGCCG
AGGACTGCCCCGAAGTCCGGCACCTCGTGCACGCGGATTTCGGCTCCAACAATGTCCTGACGGACAATGG
CCGCATAACAGCGGTCATTGACTGGAGCGAGGCGATGTTCGGGGATTCCCAATACGAGGTCGCCAACATC
TTCTTCTGGAGGCCGTGGTTGGCTTGTATGGAGCAGCAGACGCGCTACTTCGAGCGGAGGCATCCGGAGC
TTGCAGGATCGCCGCGGCTCCGGGCGTATATGCTCCGCATTGGTCTTGACCAACTCTATCAGAGCTTGGT
TGACGGCAATTTCGATGATGCAGCTTGGGCGCAGGGTCGATGCGACGCAATCGTCCGATCCGGAGCCGGG
ACTGTCGGGCGTACACAAATCGCCCGCAGAAGCGCGGCCGTCTGGACCGATGGCTGTGTAGAAGTACTCG
CCGATAGTGGAAACCGACGCCCCAGCACTCGTCCGAGGGCAAAGGAATAGCACGTACTACGAGATTTCGA
TTCCACCGCCGCCTTCTATGAAAGGTTGGGCTTCGGAATCGTTTTCCGGGACGCCGGCTGGATGATCCTC
CAGCGCGGGGATCTCATGCTGGAGTTCTTCGCCCACCCCAACTTGTTTATTGCAGCTTATAATGGTTACA
AATAAAGCAATAGCATCACAAATTTCACAAATAAAGCATTTTTTTCACTGCATTCTAGTTGTGGTTTGTC
CAAACTCATCAATGTATCTTATCATGTCTGTATACCGTCGACCTCTAGCTAGAGCTTGGCGTAATCATGG
TCATAGCTGTTTCCTGTGTGAAATTGTTATCCGCTCACAATTCCACACAACATACGAGCCGGAAGCATAA
AGTGTAAAGCCTGGGGTGCCTAATGAGTGAGCTAACTCACATTAATTGCGTTGCGCTCACTGCCCGCTTT
CCAGTCGGGAAACCTGTCGTGCCAGCTGCATTAATGAATCGGCCAACGCGCGGGGAGAGGCGGTTTGCGT
ATTGGGCGCTCTTCCGCTTCCTCGCTCACTGACTCGCTGCGCTCGGTCGTTCGGCTGCGGCGAGCGGTAT
CAGCTCACTCAAAGGCGGTAATACGGTTATCCACAGAATCAGGGGATAACGCAGGAAAGAACATGTGAGC
AAAAGGCCAGCAAAAGGCCAGGAACCGTAAAAAGGCCGCGTTGCTGGCGTTTTTCCATAGGCTCCGCCCC
CCTGACGAGCATCACAAAAATCGACGCTCAAGTCAGAGGTGGCGAAACCCGACAGGACTATAAAGATACC
AGGCGTTTCCCCCTGGAAGCTCCCTCGTGCGCTCTCCTGTTCCGACCCTGCCGCTTACCGGATACCTGTC
CGCCTTTCTCCCTTCGGGAAGCGTGGCGCTTTCTCATAGCTCACGCTGTAGGTATCTCAGTTCGGTGTAG
GTCGTTCGCTCCAAGCTGGGCTGTGTGCACGAACCCCCCGTTCAGCCCGACCGCTGCGCCTTATCCGGTA
ACTATCGTCTTGAGTCCAACCCGGTAAGACACGACTTATCGCCACTGGCAGCAGCCACTGGTAACAGGAT
TAGCAGAGCGAGGTATGTAGGCGGTGCTACAGAGTTCTTGAAGTGGTGGCCTAACTACGGCTACACTAGA
AGAACAGTATTTGGTATCTGCGCTCTGCTGAAGCCAGTTACCTTCGGAAAAAGAGTTGGTAGCTCTTGAT
CCGGCAAACAAACCACCGCTGGTAGCGGTGGTTTTTTTGTTTGCAAGCAGCAGATTACGCGCAGAAAAAA
AGGATCTCAAGAAGATCCTTTGATCTTTTCTACGGGGTCTGACGCTCAGTGGAACGAAAACTCACGTTAA
GGGATTTTGGTCATGAGATTATCAAAAAGGATCTTCACCTAGATCCTTTTAAATTAAAAATGAAGTTTTA
AATCAATCTAAAGTATATATGAGTAAACTTGGTCTGACAGTTACCAATGCTTAATCAGTGAGGCACCTAT
CTCAGCGATCTGTCTATTTCGTTCATCCATAGTTGCCTGACTCCCCGTCGTGTAGATAACTACGATACGG
GAGGGCTTACCATCTGGCCCCAGTGCTGCAATGATACCGCGAGACCCACGCTCACCGGCTCCAGATTTAT
CAGCAATAAACCAGCCAGCCGGAAGGGCCGAGCGCAGAAGTGGTCCTGCAACTTTATCCGCCTCCATCCA
GTCTATTAATTGTTGCCGGGAAGCTAGAGTAAGTAGTTCGCCAGTTAATAGTTTGCGCAACGTTGTTGCC
ATTGCTACAGGCATCGTGGTGTCACGCTCGTCGTTTGGTATGGCTTCATTCAGCTCCGGTTCCCAACGAT
CAAGGCGAGTTACATGATCCCCCATGTTGTGCAAAAAAGCGGTTAGCTCCTTCGGTCCTCCGATCGTTGT
CAGAAGTAAGTTGGCCGCAGTGTTATCACTCATGGTTATGGCAGCACTGCATAATTCTCTTACTGTCATG
CCATCCGTAAGATGCTTTTCTGTGACTGGTGAGTACTCAACCAAGTCATTCTGAGAATAGTGTATGCGGC
GACCGAGTTGCTCTTGCCCGGCGTCAATACGGGATAATACCGCGCCACATAGCAGAACTTTAAAAGTGCT
CATCATTGGAAAACGTTCTTCGGGGCGAAAACTCTCAAGGATCTTACCGCTGTTGAGATCCAGTTCGATG
TAACCCACTCGTGCACCCAACTGATCTTCAGCATCTTTTACTTTCACCAGCGTTTCTGGGTGAGCAAAAA
CAGGAAGGCAAAATGCCGCAAAAAAGGGAATAAGGGCGACACGGAAATGTTGAATACTCATACTCTTCCT
TTTTCAATATTATTGAAGCATTTATCAGGGTTATTGTCTCATGAGCGGATACATATTTGAATGTATTTAG
AAAAATAAACAAATAGGGGTTCCGCGCACATTTCCCCGAAAAGTGCCACCTGACGTC
